>Addgene plasmid #125482 | lentiSAMv2 C2CD4A-TSS-guide3 | addgene full sequence | sequence record 251523 | Addgene NGS Result
GTTTTAGAGCTAGGCCAACATGAGGATCACCCATGTCTGCAGGGCCTAGCAAGTTAAAATAAGGCTAGTC
CGTTATCAACTTGGCCAACATGAGGATCACCCATGTCTGCAGGGCCAAGTGGCACCGAGTCGGTGCTTTT
TTTGGATCCTAGGTCTTGAAAGGAGTGGGAATTGGCTCCGGTGCCCGTCAGTGGGCAGAGCGCACATCGC
CCACAGTCCCCGAGAAGTTGGGGGGAGGGGTCGGCAATTGATCCGGTGCCTAGAGAAGGTGGCGCGGGGT
AAACTGGGAAAGTGATGTCGTGTACTGGCTCCGCCTTTTTCCCGAGGGTGGGGGAGAACCGTATATAAGT
GCAGTAGTCGCCGTGAACGTTCTTTTTCGCAACGGGTTTGCCGCCAGAACACAGGCGTACGGCCACCATG
AAAAGGCCGGCGGCCACGAAAAAGGCCGGCCAGGCAAAAAAGAAAAAGGACAAGAAGTACAGCATCGGCC
TGGCCATCGGCACCAACTCTGTGGGCTGGGCCGTGATCACCGACGAGTACAAGGTGCCCAGCAAGAAATT
CAAGGTGCTGGGCAACACCGACCGGCACAGCATCAAGAAGAACCTGATCGGAGCCCTGCTGTTCGACAGC
GGCGAAACAGCCGAGGCCACCCGGCTGAAGAGAACCGCCAGAAGAAGATACACCAGACGGAAGAACCGGA
TCTGCTATCTGCAAGAGATCTTCAGCAACGAGATGGCCAAGGTGGACGACAGCTTCTTCCACAGACTGGA
AGAGTCCTTCCTGGTGGAAGAGGATAAGAAGCACGAGCGGCACCCCATCTTCGGCAACATCGTGGACGAG
GTGGCCTACCACGAGAAGTACCCCACCATCTACCACCTGAGAAAGAAACTGGTGGACAGCACCGACAAGG
CCGACCTGCGGCTGATCTATCTGGCCCTGGCCCACATGATCAAGTTCCGGGGCCACTTCCTGATCGAGGG
CGACCTGAACCCCGACAACAGCGACGTGGACAAGCTGTTCATCCAGCTGGTGCAGACCTACAACCAGCTG
TTCGAGGAAAACCCCATCAACGCCAGCGGCGTGGACGCCAAGGCCATCCTGTCTGCCAGACTGAGCAAGA
GCAGACGGCTGGAAAATCTGATCGCCCAGCTGCCCGGCGAGAAGAAGAATGGCCTGTTCGGCAACCTGAT
TGCCCTGAGCCTGGGCCTGACCCCCAACTTCAAGAGCAACTTCGACCTGGCCGAGGATGCCAAACTGCAG
CTGAGCAAGGACACCTACGACGACGACCTGGACAACCTGCTGGCCCAGATCGGCGACCAGTACGCCGACC
TGTTTCTGGCCGCCAAGAACCTGTCCGACGCCATCCTGCTGAGCGACATCCTGAGAGTGAACACCGAGAT
CACCAAGGCCCCCCTGAGCGCCTCTATGATCAAGAGATACGACGAGCACCACCAGGACCTGACCCTGCTG
AAAGCTCTCGTGCGGCAGCAGCTGCCTGAGAAGTACAAAGAGATTTTCTTCGACCAGAGCAAGAACGGCT
ACGCCGGCTACATTGACGGCGGAGCCAGCCAGGAAGAGTTCTACAAGTTCATCAAGCCCATCCTGGAAAA
GATGGACGGCACCGAGGAACTGCTCGTGAAGCTGAACAGAGAGGACCTGCTGCGGAAGCAGCGGACCTTC
GACAACGGCAGCATCCCCCACCAGATCCACCTGGGAGAGCTGCACGCCATTCTGCGGCGGCAGGAAGATT
TTTACCCATTCCTGAAGGACAACCGGGAAAAGATCGAGAAGATCCTGACCTTCCGCATCCCCTACTACGT
GGGCCCTCTGGCCAGGGGAAACAGCAGATTCGCCTGGATGACCAGAAAGAGCGAGGAAACCATCACCCCC
TGGAACTTCGAGGAAGTGGTGGACAAGGGCGCTTCCGCCCAGAGCTTCATCGAGCGGATGACCAACTTCG
ATAAGAACCTGCCCAACGAGAAGGTGCTGCCCAAGCACAGCCTGCTGTACGAGTACTTCACCGTGTATAA
CGAGCTGACCAAAGTGAAATACGTGACCGAGGGAATGAGAAAGCCCGCCTTCCTGAGCGGCGAGCAGAAA
AAGGCCATCGTGGACCTGCTGTTCAAGACCAACCGGAAAGTGACCGTGAAGCAGCTGAAAGAGGACTACT
TCAAGAAAATCGAGTGCTTCGACTCCGTGGAAATCTCCGGCGTGGAAGATCGGTTCAACGCCTCCCTGGG
CACATACCACGATCTGCTGAAAATTATCAAGGACAAGGACTTCCTGGACAATGAGGAAAACGAGGACATT
CTGGAAGATATCGTGCTGACCCTGACACTGTTTGAGGACAGAGAGATGATCGAGGAACGGCTGAAAACCT
ATGCCCACCTGTTCGACGACAAAGTGATGAAGCAGCTGAAGCGGCGGAGATACACCGGCTGGGGCAGGCT
GAGCCGGAAGCTGATCAACGGCATCCGGGACAAGCAGTCCGGCAAGACAATCCTGGATTTCCTGAAGTCC
GACGGCTTCGCCAACAGAAACTTCATGCAGCTGATCCACGACGACAGCCTGACCTTTAAAGAGGACATCC
AGAAAGCCCAGGTGTCCGGCCAGGGCGATAGCCTGCACGAGCACATTGCCAATCTGGCCGGCAGCCCCGC
CATTAAGAAGGGCATCCTGCAGACAGTGAAGGTGGTGGACGAGCTCGTGAAAGTGATGGGCCGGCACAAG
CCCGAGAACATCGTGATCGAAATGGCCAGAGAGAACCAGACCACCCAGAAGGGACAGAAGAACAGCCGCG
AGAGAATGAAGCGGATCGAAGAGGGCATCAAAGAGCTGGGCAGCCAGATCCTGAAAGAACACCCCGTGGA
AAACACCCAGCTGCAGAACGAGAAGCTGTACCTGTACTACCTGCAGAATGGGCGGGATATGTACGTGGAC
CAGGAACTGGACATCAACCGGCTGTCCGACTACGATGTGGACCACATCGTGCCTCAGAGCTTTCTGAAGG
ACGACTCCATCGACAACAAGGTGCTGACCAGAAGCGACAAGGCCCGGGGCAAGAGCGACAACGTGCCCTC
CGAAGAGGTCGTGAAGAAGATGAAGAACTACTGGCGGCAGCTGCTGAACGCCAAGCTGATTACCCAGAGA
AAGTTCGACAATCTGACCAAGGCCGAGAGAGGCGGCCTGAGCGAACTGGATAAGGCCGGCTTCATCAAGA
GACAGCTGGTGGAAACCCGGCAGATCACAAAGCACGTGGCACAGATCCTGGACTCCCGGATGAACACTAA
GTACGACGAGAATGACAAGCTGATCCGGGAAGTGAAAGTGATCACCCTGAAGTCCAAGCTGGTGTCCGAT
TTCCGGAAGGATTTCCAGTTTTACAAAGTGCGCGAGATCAACAACTACCACCACGCCCACGACGCCTACC
TGAACGCCGTCGTGGGAACCGCCCTGATCAAAAAGTACCCTAAGCTGGAAAGCGAGTTCGTGTACGGCGA
CTACAAGGTGTACGACGTGCGGAAGATGATCGCCAAGAGCGAGCAGGAAATCGGCAAGGCTACCGCCAAG
TACTTCTTCTACAGCAACATCATGAACTTTTTCAAGACCGAGATTACCCTGGCCAACGGCGAGATCCGGA
AGCGGCCTCTGATCGAGACAAACGGCGAAACCGGGGAGATCGTGTGGGATAAGGGCCGGGATTTTGCCAC
CGTGCGGAAAGTGCTGAGCATGCCCCAAGTGAATATCGTGAAAAAGACCGAGGTGCAGACAGGCGGCTTC
AGCAAAGAGTCTATCCTGCCCAAGAGGAACAGCGATAAGCTGATCGCCAGAAAGAAGGACTGGGACCCTA
AGAAGTACGGCGGCTTCGACAGCCCCACCGTGGCCTATTCTGTGCTGGTGGTGGCCAAAGTGGAAAAGGG
CAAGTCCAAGAAACTGAAGAGTGTGAAAGAGCTGCTGGGGATCACCATCATGGAAAGAAGCAGCTTCGAG
AAGAATCCCATCGACTTTCTGGAAGCCAAGGGCTACAAAGAAGTGAAAAAGGACCTGATCATCAAGCTGC
CTAAGTACTCCCTGTTCGAGCTGGAAAACGGCCGGAAGAGAATGCTGGCCTCTGCCGGCGAACTGCAGAA
GGGAAACGAACTGGCCCTGCCCTCCAAATATGTGAACTTCCTGTACCTGGCCAGCCACTATGAGAAGCTG
AAGGGCTCCCCCGAGGATAATGAGCAGAAACAGCTGTTTGTGGAACAGCACAAGCACTACCTGGACGAGA
TCATCGAGCAGATCAGCGAGTTCTCCAAGAGAGTGATCCTGGCCGACGCTAATCTGGACAAAGTGCTGTC
CGCCTACAACAAGCACCGGGATAAGCCCATCAGAGAGCAGGCCGAGAATATCATCCACCTGTTTACCCTG
ACCAATCTGGGAGCCCCTGCCGCCTTCAAGTACTTTGACACCACCATCGACCGGAAGAGGTACACCAGCA
CCAAAGAGGTGCTGGACGCCACCCTGATCCACCAGAGCATCACCGGCCTGTACGAGACACGGATCGACCT
GTCTCAGCTGGGAGGCGACAGCGCTGGAGGAGGTGGAAGCGGAGGAGGAGGAAGCGGAGGAGGAGGTAGC
GGACCTAAGAAAAAGAGGAAGGTGGCGGCCGCTGGATCCGGACGGGCTGACGCATTGGACGATTTTGATC
TGGATATGCTGGGAAGTGACGCCCTCGATGATTTTGACCTTGACATGCTTGGTTCGGATGCCCTTGATGA
CTTTGACCTCGACATGCTCGGCAGTGACGCCCTTGATGATTTCGACCTGGACATGCTGATTAACTGTACA
GGCAGTGGAGAGGGCAGAGGAAGTCTGCTAACATGCGGTGACGTCGAGGAGAATCCTGGCCCAATGGCCA
AGCCTTTGTCTCAAGAAGAATCCACCCTCATTGAAAGAGCAACGGCTACAATCAACAGCATCCCCATCTC
TGAAGACTACAGCGTCGCCAGCGCAGCTCTCTCTAGCGACGGCCGCATCTTCACTGGTGTCAATGTATAT
CATTTTACTGGGGGACCTTGTGCAGAACTCGTGGTGCTGGGCACTGCTGCTGCTGCGGCAGCTGGCAACC
TGACTTGTATCGTCGCGATCGGAAATGAGAACAGGGGCATCTTGAGCCCCTGCGGACGGTGCCGACAGGT
GCTTCTCGATCTGCATCCTGGGATCAAAGCCATAGTGAAGGACAGTGATGGACAGCCGACGGCAGTTGGG
ATTCGTGAATTGCTGCCCTCTGGTTATGTGTGGGAGGGCTAAGAATTCGATATCAAGCTTATCGGTAATC
AACCTCTGGATTACAAAATTTGTGAAAGATTGACTGGTATTCTTAACTATGTTGCTCCTTTTACGCTATG
TGGATACGCTGCTTTAATGCCTTTGTATCATGCTATTGCTTCCCGTATGGCTTTCATTTTCTCCTCCTTG
TATAAATCCTGGTTGCTGTCTCTTTATGAGGAGTTGTGGCCCGTTGTCAGGCAACGTGGCGTGGTGTGCA
CTGTGTTTGCTGACGCAACCCCCACTGGTTGGGGCATTGCCACCACCTGTCAGCTCCTTTCCGGGACTTT
CGCTTTCCCCCTCCCTATTGCCACGGCGGAACTCATCGCCGCCTGCCTTGCCCGCTGCTGGACAGGGGCT
CGGCTGTTGGGCACTGACAATTCCGTGGTGTTGTCGGGGAAATCATCGTCCTTTCCTTGGCTGCTCGCCT
GTGTTGCCACCTGGATTCTGCGCGGGACGTCCTTCTGCTACGTCCCTTCGGCCCTCAATCCAGCGGACCT
TCCTTCCCGCGGCCTGCTGCCGGCTCTGCGGCCTCTTCCGCGTCTTCGCCTTCGCCCTCAGACGAGTCGG
ATCTCCCTTTGGGCCGCCTCCCCGCATCGATACCGTCGACCTCGAGACCTAGAAAAACATGGAGCAATCA
CAAGTAGCAATACAGCAGCTACCAATGCTGATTGTGCCTGGCTAGAAGCACAAGAGGAGGAGGAGGTGGG
TTTTCCAGTCACACCTCAGGTACCTTTAAGACCAATGACTTACAAGGCAGCTGTAGATCTTAGCCACTTT
TTAAAAGAAAAGGGGGGACTGGAAGGGCTAATTCACTCCCAACGAAGACAAGATATCCTTGATCTGTGGA
TCTACCACACACAAGGCTACTTCCCTGATTGGCAGAACTACACACCAGGGCCAGGGATCAGATATCCACT
GACCTTTGGATGGTGCTACAAGCTAGTACCAGTTGAGCAAGAGAAGGTAGAAGAAGCCAATGAAGGAGAG
AACACCCGCTTGTTACACCCTGTGAGCCTGCATGGGATGGATGACCCGGAGAGAGAAGTATTAGAGTGGA
GGTTTGACAGCCGCCTAGCATTTCATCACATGGCCCGAGAGCTGCATCCGGACTGTACTGGGTCTCTCTG
GTTAGACCAGATCTGAGCCTGGGAGCTCTCTGGCTAACTAGGGAACCCACTGCTTAAGCCTCAATAAAGC
TTGCCTTGAGTGCTTCAAGTAGTGTGTGCCCGTCTGTTGTGTGACTCTGGTAACTAGAGATCCCTCAGAC
CCTTTTAGTCAGTGTGGAAAATCTCTAGCAGGGCCCGTTTAAACCCGCTGATCAGCCTCGACTGTGCCTT
CTAGTTGCCAGCCATCTGTTGTTTGCCCCTCCCCCGTGCCTTCCTTGACCCTGGAAGGTGCCACTCCCAC
TGTCCTTTCCTAATAAAATGAGGAAATTGCATCGCATTGTCTGAGTAGGTGTCATTCTATTCTGGGGGGT
GGGGTGGGGCAGGACAGCAAGGGGGAGGATTGGGAAGACAATAGCAGGCATGCTGGGGATGCGGTGGGCT
CTATGGCTTCTGAGGCGGAAAGAACCAGCTGGGGCTCTAGGGGGTATCCCC
[124 nt withheld, positions 6912-7035]
C
[91 nt withheld, positions 7037-7127]
A
[49 nt withheld, positions 7129-7177]
CCTTTGACGTTGGAGTCCACGTTCTTT
[37 nt withheld, positions 7205-7241]
ACCCTATCTCGGTCTATTCTTTTGATTTATAAGGGATTTTGCCGATTTCGGCCTATTGGTTAAAAAATGA
GCTGATTTAACAAAAATTTAACGCGAATTAATTCTGTGGAATGTGTGTCAGTTAGGGTGTGGAAAGTCCC
CAGGCTCCCCAGCAGGCAGAAGTATGCAAAGCATGCATCTCAATTAGTCAGCAACCAGGTGTGGAAAGTC
CCCAGGCTCCCCAGCAGGCAGAAGTATGCAAAGCATGCATCTCAATTAGTCAGCAACCATAGTCCCGCCC
CTAACTCCGCCCATCCCGCCCCTAACTCCGCCCAGTTCCGCCCATTCTCCGCCCCATGGCTGACTAATTT
TTTTTATTTATGCAGAGGCCGAGGCCGCCTCTGCCTCTGAGCTATTCCAGAAGTAGTGAGGAGGCTTTTT
TGGAGGCCTAGGCTTTTGCAAAAAGCTCCCGGGAGCTTGTATATCCATTTTCGGATCTGATCAGCACGTG
TTGACAATTAATCATCGGCATAGTATATCGGCATAGTATAATACGACAAGGTGAGGAACTAAACCATGGC
CAAGTTGACCAGTGCCGTTCCGGTGCTCACCGCGCGCGACGTCGCCGGAGCGGTCGAGTTCTGGACCGAC
CGGCTCGGGTTCTCCCGGGACTTCGTGGAGGACGACTTCGCCGGTGTGGTCCGGGACGACGTGACCCTGT
TCATCAGCGCGGTCCAGGACCAGGTGGTGCCGGACAACACCCTGGCCTGGGTGTGGGTGCGCGGCCTGGA
CGAGCTGTACGCCGAGTGGTCGGAGGTCGTGTCCACGAACTTCCGGGACGCCTCCGGGCCGGCCATGACC
GAGATCGGCGAGCAGCCGTGGGGGCGGGAGTTCGCCCTGCGCGACCCGGCCGGCAACTGCGTGCACTTCG
TGGCCGAGGAGCAGGACTGACACGTGCTACGAGATTTCGATTCCACCGCCGCCTTCTATGAAAGGTTGGG
CTTCGGAATCGTTTTCCGGGACGCCGGCTGGATGATCCTCCAGCGCGGGGATCTCATGCTGGAGTTCTTC
GCCCACCCCAACTTGTTTATTGCAGCTTATAATGGTTACAAATAAAGCAATAGCATCACAAATTTCACAA
ATAAAGCATTTTTTTCACTGCATTCTAGTTGTGGTTTGTCCAAACTCATCAATGTATCTTATCATGTCTG
TATACCGTCGACCTCTAGCTAGAGCTTGGCGTAATCATGGTCATAGCTGTTTCCTGTGTGAAATTGTTAT
CCGCTCACAATTCCACACAACATACGAGCCGGAAGCATAAAGTGTAAAGCCTGGGGTGCCTAATGAGTGA
GCTAACTCACATTAATTGCGTTGCGCTCACTGCCCGCTTTCCAGTCGGGAAACCTGTCGTGCCAGCTGCA
TTAATGAATCGGCCAACGCGCGGGGAGAGGCGGTTTGCGTATTGGGCGCTCTTCCGCTTCCTCGCTCACT
GACTCGCTGCGCTCGGTCGTTCGGCTGCGGCGAGCGGTATCAGCTCACTCAAAGGCGGTAATACGGTTAT
CCACAGAATCAGGGGATAACGCAGGAAAGAACATGTGAGCAAAAGGCCAGCAAAAGGCCAGGAACCGTAA
AAAGGCCGCGTTGCTGGCGTTTTTCCATAGGCTCCGCCCCCCTGACGAGCATCACAAAAATCGACGCTCA
AGTCAGAGGTGGCGAAACCCGACAGGACTATAAAGATACCAGGCGTTTCCCCCTGGAAGCTCCCTCGTGC
GCTCTCCTGTTCCGACCCTGCCGCTTACCGGATACCTGTCCGCCTTTCTCCCTTCGGGAAGCGTGGCGCT
TTCTCATAGCTCACGCTGTAGGTATCTCAGTTCGGTGTAGGTCGTTCGCTCCAAGCTGGGCTGTGTGCAC
GAACCCCCCGTTCAGCCCGACCGCTGCGCCTTATCCGGTAACTATCGTCTTGAGTCCAACCCGGTAAGAC
ACGACTTATCGCCACTGGCAGCAGCCACTGGTAACAGGATTAGCAGAGCGAGGTATGTAGGCGGTGCTAC
AGAGTTCTTGAAGTGGTGGCCTAACTACGGCTACACTAGAAGAACAGTATTTGGTATCTGCGCTCTGCTG
AAGCCAGTTACCTTCGGAAAAAGAGTTGGTAGCTCTTGATCCGGCAAACAAACCACCGCTGGTAGCGGTG
GTTTTTTTGTTTGCAAGCAGCAGATTACGCGCAGAAAAAAAGGATCTCAAGAAGATCCTTTGATCTTTTC
TACGGGGTCTGACGCTCAGTGGAACGAAAACTCACGTTAAGGGATTTTGGTCATGAGATTATCAAAAAGG
ATCTTCACCTAGATCCTTTTAAATTAAAAATGAAGTTTTAAATCAATCTAAAGTATATATGAGTAAACTT
GGTCTGACAGTTACCAATGCTTAATCAGTGAGGCACCTATCTCAGCGATCTGTCTATTTCGTTCATCCAT
AGTTGCCTGACTCCCCGTCGTGTAGATAACTACGATACGGGAGGGCTTACCATCTGGCCCCAGTGCTGCA
ATGATACCGCGAGACCCACGCTCACCGGCTCCAGATTTATCAGCAATAAACCAGCCAGCCGGAAGGGCCG
AGCGCAGAAGTGGTCCTGCAACTTTATCCGCCTCCATCCAGTCTATTAATTGTTGCCGGGAAGCTAGAGT
AAGTAGTTCGCCAGTTAATAGTTTGCGCAACGTTGTTGCCATTGCTACAGGCATCGTGGTGTCACGCTCG
TCGTTTGGTATGGCTTCATTCAGCTCCGGTTCCCAACGATCAAGGCGAGTTACATGATCCCCCATGTTGT
GCAAAAAAGCGGTTAGCTCCTTCGGTCCTCCGATCGTTGTCAGAAGTAAGTTGGCCGCAGTGTTATCACT
CATGGTTATGGCAGCACTGCATAATTCTCTTACTGTCATGCCATCCGTAAGATGCTTTTCTGTGACTGGT
GAGTACTCAACCAAGTCATTCTGAGAATAGTGTATGCGGCGACCGAGTTGCTCTTGCCCGGCGTCAATAC
GGGATAATACCGCGCCACATAGCAGAACTTTAAAAGTGCTCATCATTGGAAAACGTTCTTCGGGGCGAAA
ACTCTCAAGGATCTTACCGCTGTTGAGATCCAGTTCGATGTAACCCACTCGTGCACCCAACTGATCTTCA
GCATCTTTTACTTTCACCAGCGTTTCTGGGTGAGCAAAAACAGGAAGGCAAAATGCCGCAAAAAAGGGAA
TAAGGGCGACACGGAAATGTTGAATACTCATACTCTTCCTTTTTCAATATTATTGAAGCATTTATCAGGG
TTATTGTCTCATGAGCGGATACATATTTGAATGTATTTAGAAAAATAAACAAATAGGGGTTCCGCGCACA
TTTCCCCGAAAAGTGCCACCTGACGTCGACGGATCGGGAGATCTCCCGATCCCCTATGGTGCACTCTCAG
TACAATCTGCTCTGATGCCGCATAGTTAAGCCAGTATCTGCTCCCTGCTTGTGTGTTGGAGGTCGCTGAG
TAGTGCGCGAGCAAAATTTAAGCTACAACAAGGCAAGGCTTGACCGACAATTGCATGAAGAATCTGCTTA
GGGTTAGGCGTTTTGCGCTGCTTCGCGATGTACGGGCCAGATATACGCGTTGACATTGATTATTGACTAG
TTATTAATAGTAATCAATTACGGGGTCATTAGTTCATAGCCCATATATGGAGTTCCGCGTTACATAACTT
ACGGTAAATGGCCCGCCTGGCTGACCGCCCAACGACCCCCGCCCATTGACGTCAATAATGACGTATGTTC
CCATAGTAACGCCAATAGGGACTTTCCATTGACGTCAATGGGTGGAGTATTTACGGTAAACTGCCCACTT
GGCAGTACATCAAGTGTATCATATGCCAAGTACGCCCCCTATTGACGTCAATGACGGTAAATGGCCCGCC
TGGCATTATGCCCAGTACATGACCTTATGGGACTTTCCTACTTGGCAGTACATCTACGTATTAGTCATCG
CTATTACCATGGTGATGCGGTTTTGGCAGTACATCAATGGGCGTGGATAGCGGTTTGACTCACGGGGATT
TCCAAGTCTCCACCCCATTGACGTCAATGGGAGTTTGTTTTGGCACCAAAATCAACGGGACTTTCCAAAA
TGTCGTAACAACTCCGCCCCATTGACGCAAATGGGCGGTAGGCGTGTACGGTGGGAGGTCTATATAAGCA
GCGCGTTTTGCCTGTACTGGGTCTCTCTGGTTAGACCAGATCTGAGCCTGGGAGCTCTCTGGCTAACTAG
GGAACCCACTGCTTAAGCCTCAATAAAGCTTGCCTTGAGTGCTTCAAGTAGTGTGTGCCCGTCTGTTGTG
TGACTCTGGTAACTAGAGATCCCTCAGACCCTTTTAGTCAGTGTGGAAAATCTCTAGCAGTGGCGCCCGA
ACAGGGACTTGAAAGCGAAAGGGAAACCAGAGGAGCTCTCTCGACGCAGGACTCGGCTTGCTGAAGCGCG
CACGGCAAGAGGCGAGGGGCGGCGACTGGTGAGTACGCCAAAAATTTTGACTAGCGGAGGCTAGAAGGAG
AGAGATGGGTGCGAGAGCGTCAGTATTAAGCGGGGGAGAATTAGATCGCGATGGGAAAAAATTCGGTTAA
GGCCAGGGGGAAAGAAAAAATATAAATTAAAACATATAGTATGGGCAAGCAGGGAGCTAGAACGATTCGC
AGTTAATCCTGGCCTGTTAGAAACATCAGAAGGCTGTAGACAAATACTGGGACAGCTACAACCATCCCTT
CAGACAGGATCAGAAGAACTTAGATCATTATATAATACAGTAGCAACCCTCTATTGTGTGCATCAAAGGA
TAGAGATAAAAGACACCAAGGAAGCTTTAGACAAGATAGAGGAAGAGCAAAACAAAAGTAAGACCACCGC
ACAGCAAGCGGCCGCTGATCTTCAGACCTGGAGGAGGAGATATGAGGGACAATTGGAGAAGTGAATTATA
TAAATATAAAGTAGTAAAAATTGAACCATTAGGAGTAGCACCCACCAAGGCAAAGAGAAGAGTGGTGCAG
AGAGAAAAAAGAGCAGTGGGAATAGGAGCTTTGTTCCTTGGGTTCTTGGGAGCAGCAGGAAGCACTATGG
GCGCAGCGTCAATGACGCTGACGGTACAGGCCAGACAATTATTGTCTGGTATAGTGCAGCAGCAGAACAA
TTTGCTGAGGGCTATTGAGGCGCAACAGCATCTGTTGCAACTCACAGTCTGGGGCATCAAGCAGCTCCAG
GCAAGAATCCTGGCTGTGGAAAGATACCTAAAGGATCAACAGCTCCTGGGGATTTGGGGTTGCTCTGGAA
AACTCATTTGCACCACTGCTGTGCCTTGGAATGCTAGTTGGAGTAATAAATCTCTGGAACAGATTTGGAA
TCACACGACCTGGATGGAGTGGGACAGAGAAATTAACAATTACACAAGCTTAATACACTCCTTAATTGAA
GAATCGCAAAACCAGCAAGAAAAGAATGAACAAGAATTATTGGAATTAGATAAATGGGCAAGTTTGTGGA
ATTGGTTTAACATAACAAATTGGCTGTGGTATATAAAATTATTCATAATGATAGTAGGAGGCTTGGTAGG
TTTAAGAATAGTTTTTGCTGTACTTTCTATAGTGAATAGAGTTAGGCAGGGATATTCACCATTATCGTTT
CAGACCCACCTCCCAACCCCGAGGGGACCCGACAGGCCCGAAGGAATAGAAGAAGAAGGTGGAGAGAGAG
ACAGAGACAGATCCATTCGATTAGTGAACGGATCGGCACTGCGTGCGCCAATTCTGCAGACAAATGGCAG
TATTCATCCACAATTTTAAAAGAAAAGGGGGGATTGGGGGGTACAGTGCAGGGGAAAGAATAGTAGACAT
AATAGCAACAGACATACAAACTAAAGAATTACAAAAACAAATTACAAAAATTCAAAATTTTCGGGTTTAT
TACAGGGACAGCAGAGATCCAGTTTGGTTAATTAGCTAGCGAGGGCCTATTTCCCATGATTCCTTCATAT
TTGCATATACGATACAAGGCTGTTAGAGAGATAATTGGAATTAATTTGACTGTAAACACAAAGATATTAG
TACAAAATACGTGACGTAGAAAGTAATAATTTCTTGGGTAGTTTGCAGTTTTAAAATTATGTTTTAAAAT
GGACTATCATATGCTTACCGTAACTTGAAAGTATTTCGATTTCTTGGCTTTATATATCTTGTGGAAAGGA
CGAAACACCGAACTTGTTCGGGGTTTCCG
Features (pLannotate 1.2.2; 38 found; start..end, strand, type, name):
     18..36      +  misc_RNA       MS2 stem loop: stem loop that binds the bacteriophage MS2 coat protein
     47..83      +  misc_RNA       gRNA scaffold (fragment): guide RNA scaffold for the Streptococcus pyogenes CRISPR/Cas9 system
     88..106     +  misc_RNA       MS2 stem loop: stem loop that binds the bacteriophage MS2 coat protein
    117..136     +  misc_RNA       gRNA scaffold (fragment): guide RNA scaffold for the Streptococcus pyogenes CRISPR/Cas9 system
    149..167     +  CDS            small t antigen (fragment): SV40 (simian virus 40) small t antigen
    193..404     +  promoter       EF-1α core promoter: core promoter for human elongation factor EF-1α
    421..468     +  CDS            nucleoplasmin NLS: bipartite nuclear localization signal from nucleoplasmin
    468..4569    +  CDS            dCas9 (fragment): catalytically dead mutant of the Cas9 endonuclease from the Streptococcus pyogenes Type II CRISPR/Cas system RNA-guided DNA-binding protein that lacks endonuclease activity due to the D10A mutation in the RuvC catalytic domain and the N863A mutation in the HNH catalytic domain
   4894..5292    +  CDS            BSD: blasticidin S deaminase; Aspergillus terreus BSD; confers resistance to blasticidin
   5293..5314    +  misc_feature   MCS (fragment): pBluescript multiple cloning site
   5317..5905    +  misc_feature   WPRE: woodchuck hepatitis virus posttranscriptional regulatory element
   5842..6423    +  CDS            nef (fragment): NEF_HV1H2 - Experimental evidence at protein level: Swiss-Prot protein existence level 1. Extracellular Nef protein targets CD4(+) T-lymphocytes for apoptosis by interacting with CXCR4 surface receptors. From Human immunodeficiency virus type 1 group M subtype B (isolate HXB2) (HIV-1).
   6430..6610    +  LTR            5' LTR (truncated): truncated 5' long terminal repeat (LTR) from HIV-1
   6642..6866    +  polyA_signal   bGH poly(A) signal: bovine growth hormone polyadenylation signal
   6870..6891    +  promoter       SV40 promoter (fragment): SV40 enhancer and early promoter
   6912..7340    +  rep_origin     f1 ori (sequence partly withheld): f1 bacteriophage origin of replication; arrow indicates direction of (+) strand synthesis
   7354..7683    +  promoter       SV40 promoter: SV40 enhancer and early promoter
   7731..7778    +  promoter       EM7 promoter: synthetic bacterial promoter&nbsp
   7797..8171    +  CDS            BleoR: antibiotic-binding protein; Sh ble from Streptoalloteichus hindustanus; confers resistance to bleomycin, phleomycin, and Zeocin™
   8181..8306    +  CDS            ble (fragment): BLE_KLEPN - Experimental evidence at protein level: Swiss-Prot protein existence level 1. Binding protein with a strong affinity to the bleomycin family of antibiotics. Binds to CL990; an antimitotic-antibiotic compound. From Klebsiella pneumoniae.
   8301..8422    +  polyA_signal   SV40 poly(A) signal: SV40 polyadenylation signal
   8493..8515    -  protein_bind   lac operator (fragment): The lac repressor binds to the lac operator to inhibit transcription in E. coli. This inhibition can be relieved by adding lactose or isopropyl-β-D-thiogalactopyranoside (IPTG). lac repressor encoded by lacI
   8519..8549    -  promoter       lac promoter: promoter for the E. coli lac operon
   8564..8585    -  protein_bind   CAP binding site: CAP binding activates transcription in the presence of cAMP. E. coli catabolite activator protein
   8598..8690    -  CDS            lacI (fragment): lac repressor; lacI; The lac repressor binds to the lac operator to inhibit transcription in E. coli. This inhibition can be relieved by adding lactose or isopropyl-β-D-thiogalactopyranoside (IPTG).
   8873..9461    -  rep_origin     ori: high-copy-number ColE1/pMB1/pBR322/pUC origin of replication
   9632..10492   -  CDS            AmpR: β-lactamase; bla; confers resistance to ampicillin, carbenicillin, and related antibiotics
  10493..10597   -  promoter       AmpR promoter: bla
  10656..10708   -  misc_feature   bom (fragment): basis of mobility region from pBR322
  10863..11242   +  enhancer       CMV enhancer: human cytomegalovirus immediate early enhancer
  11243..11442   +  promoter       CMV promoter: human cytomegalovirus (CMV) immediate early promoter
  11460..11640   +  LTR            5' LTR (truncated): truncated 5' long terminal repeat (LTR) from HIV-1
  11687..11812   +  misc_feature   HIV-1 Ψ: packaging signal of human immunodeficiency virus type 1
  11796..12159   +  CDS            HIV-1 gag (fragment): gag protein from human immunodeficiency virus 1; gag
  12305..12538   +  misc_feature   RRE: The Rev response element (RRE) of HIV-1 allows for Rev-dependent mRNA export from the nucleus to the cytoplasm.
  12915..13015   +  CDS            Rev (fragment): human immunodeficiency virus 1 (HIV-1) Rev protein; rev; enhances nuclear export of unspliced and incompletely spliced viral mRNAs
  13065..13182   +  misc_feature   cPPT/CTS: central polypurine tract and central termination sequence of HIV-1
  13232..13472   +  promoter       U6 promoter: RNA polymerase III promoter for human U6 snRNA
