[The description below was written by a language model from this plasmid's Addgene catalogue record and pLannotate feature annotations shown in this document.]
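Description:
lentiSAMv2 C2CD4A-TSS-guide3 is a 13.5 kb lentiviral CRISPR activation (CRISPRa) plasmid built on the lentiSAMv2 backbone, carrying a single guide RNA aimed at the transcription start site region of the human C2CD4A gene. It is propagated in E. coli through a high-copy ColE1/pUC-type origin with ampicillin resistance, and also carries an f1 origin. The annotated backbone additionally contains an SV40/EM7-driven bleomycin/Zeocin resistance cassette outside the viral region, although the record lists blasticidin as the mammalian selection marker.

The transfer cassette has a CMV enhancer/promoter fused to a truncated HIV-1 5' LTR. This is followed by the Ψ packaging signal, a gag fragment, the RRE and the cPPT/CTS, and the cassette closes with a WPRE and a truncated 3' LTR, then a bGH polyadenylation signal. Within it are two expression units. A human U6 promoter drives the guide, whose S. pyogenes scaffold is interrupted by two MS2 stem loops, the SAM design that allows recruitment of MS2 coat protein–activator fusions supplied from a separate construct. An EF-1α core promoter drives an NLS-tagged, catalytically dead Cas9 (D10A/N863A). According to the record this is fused to the VP64 activation domain and linked by a 2A peptide to blasticidin S deaminase. VP64 and the 2A are not individually annotated in the feature table, but they would fit the unannotated gap between dCas9 and BSD.

The plasmid is used to produce lentivirus that transduces mammalian cells and, after blasticidin selection, targets dCas9-VP64 to the C2CD4A promoter to upregulate the endogenous gene. The associated publication concerns human pancreatic islet chromatin architecture and type 2 diabetes genetics.
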