Addgene plasmid #125482: lentiSAMv2 C2CD4A-TSS-guide3
Purpose: CRISPR-mediated activation of C2CD4A. Catalytically inactive Cas9 from S. pyogenes and VP64 with 2A-BlastR.
Depositing lab: Jorge Ferrer. Depositing organization: Imperial College London. Publication: Human pancreatic islet three-dimensional chromatin architecture provides insights into the genetics of type 2 diabetes. Miguel-Escalada I, Bonas-Guarch S, Cebola I, Ponsa-Cobas J, Mendieta-Esteban J, Atla G, Javierre BM, Rolando DMY, Farabella I, Morgan CC, Garcia-Hurtado J, Beucher A, Moran I, Pasquali L, Ramos-Rodriguez M, Appel EVR, Linneberg A, Gjesing AP, Witte DR, Pedersen O, Grarup N, Ravassard P, Torrents D, Mercader JM, Piemonti L, Berney T, de Koning EJP, Kerr-Conte J, Pattou F, Fedko IO, Groop L, Prokopenko I, Hansen T, Marti-Renom MA, Fraser P, Ferrer J. Nat Genet. 2019 Jun 28. pii: 10.1038/s41588-019-0457-0. doi: 10.1038/s41588-019-0457-0. PubMed 31253982.
Backbone
  Vector backbone: lentiSAMv2
  Backbone manufacturer: Feng Zhang (Addgene #75112)
  Vector type: Mammalian Expression, Lentiviral, CRISPR
  Selectable markers: Blasticidin
Growth in bacteria
  Bacterial resistance: Ampicillin, 100 μg/mL
  Growth temperature: 37°C
  Growth strain: Stbl3
  Copy number: High Copy
Gene/Insert
  Gene/Insert name: dCas9-VP64-2A-BlastR
  gRNA/shRNA sequence: aactTGTTCGGGGTTTCCG
  Species: H. sapiens (human)
  Promoter: EF1a core and U6
  Cloning method: Restriction Enzyme; 5′ cloning site Unknown (destroyed during cloning); 3′ cloning site Unknown (destroyed during cloning)
  Sequencing primers: 5′ GATCCGCCACCATGGATGC
Terms and licenses: Academic/Nonprofit Terms; Industry Terms: Not Available to Industry
How to cite: lentiSAMv2 C2CD4A-TSS-guide3 was a gift from Jorge Ferrer (Addgene plasmid # 125482 ; http://n2t.net/addgene:125482 ; RRID:Addgene_125482)
